>Addgene plasmid #135590 | pJPS2956 | addgene full sequence | sequence record 272505 | Addgene NGS Result
GTTCGCGAAGTAACCCTTCGTGGACATTTGGTCAATTTGAAACAATACAGAGATGATCAGCAGTTCCCCT
GCATAAGGATGAACCGTTTTACAAAGAGTTTTTTTTTTATCCTCGAGTGAAGTATCGTGACTTGTACATT
TGAAGATACCCAGCGTACAGCAGTGTATCTTTATCTTCCTGTATGATATAGATAACTAACATCTCGAATA
GAAAATTGTCTCGCGTTCGAACCTAAGCCTTTGCTATCGGTTGAACATAGAAGACCGCGTGATTCATTTT
AGTGCGTAAGAATGCTATTAGTACTTATGTGCTTTATGAATGTGAATATTGTTACAGCTATGCAATGGTA
CGATCATACTCTGAACGATCCATTTAAATTATATATGTCAAACAGAAGAGAAAGGTTTTTTTATTGAAGA
TTTCACAGAAAATCAATCATTTTGCAATATTCCTTCGTCCCAGAGAAGGTTTCGGCTTTTACAGCAACGA
GAATGATTCTTCCATTATTTGTACCTAGCTTCCACATGGATTTCGATAAGTGTAGTTTCAAACCATGAAC
GCAATTCAAAACTTTCAAATTGGTGCAATCCAAGACCCTCCCTTTACATTTGGAGTCGTTATCAAGCTTA
TCGATACCGTCGACGGATCCGAAGCTTGGCACTGGCCGTCGTTTTACAACGTCGTGACTGGGAAAACCCT
GGCGTTACCCAACTTAATCGCCTTGCAGCACATCCCCCTTTCGCCAGCTGGCGTAATAGCGAAGAGGCCC
GCACCGATCGCCCTTCCCAACAGTTGCGCAGCCTGAATGGCGAATGGCGCCTGATGCGGTATTTTCTCCT
TACGCATCTGTGCGGTATTTCACACCGCATAACTAGCTTTTAACTTGTATCCTAGGTTATCTATGCTGTC
TCACCATAGAGAATATTACCTATTTCAGAATGTATGTCCATGATTCGCCGGGTAAATACATATAATACAC
AAATCTGGCTTAATAAAGTCTATAATATATCTCATAAAGAAGTGCTAAATTGGCTAGTGCTATATATTTT
TAAGAAAATTTCTTTTGACTAAGTCCATATCGACTTTGTAAAAGTTCACATTAGCATACATATATTACAC
GAGCCAGAAATAGTAACTTTTGCCTAAATCACAAATTGCAAAATTTAATTGCTTGCAAAAGGTCACATGC
TTATAATCAACTTTTTTAAAAATTTAAAATACTTTTTTATTTTTTATTTTTAAACATAAATGAAATAATT
TATTTATTGTTTATGATTACCGAAACATAAAACCTGCTCAAGAAAAAGAAACTGTTTTGTCCTTGGAAAA
AAAGCACTACCTAGGAGCGGCCAAAATGCCGAGGCTTTCATAGCTTAAACTCTTTACAGAAAATAGGCAT
TATAGATCAGTTCGAGTTTTCTTATTCTTCCTTCCGGTTTTATCGTCACAGTTTTACAGTAAATAAGTAT
CACCTCTTAGAGTTGGCGGTTGTTTGCAAGACCGAGAAAAGGCTAGCAAGAATCGGGTCATTGTAGCGTA
TGCGCCTGTGAACATTCTCTTCAACAAGTTTGATTCCATTGCGGTGAAATGGTAAAAGTCAACCCCCTGC
GATGTATATTTTCCTGTACAATCAATCAAAAAGCCAAATGATTTAGCATTATCTTTACATCTTGTTATTT
TACAGATTTTATGTTTAGATCTTTTATGCTTGCTTTTCAAAAGGCCTGCAGGCAAGTGCACAAACAATAC
TTAAATAAATACTACTCAGTAATAACCTATTTCTTAGCATTTTTGACGAAATTTGCTATTTTGTTAGAGT
CTTTTACACCATTTGTCTCCACACCTCCGCTTACATCAACACCAATAACGCCATTTAATCTAAGCGCATC
ACCAACATTTTCTGGCGTCAGTCCACCAGCTAACATAAAATGTAAGCTTTCGGGGCTCTCTTGCCTTCCA
ACCCAGTCAGAAATCGAGTTCCAATCCAAAAGTTCACCTGTCCCACCTGCTTCTGAATCAAACAAGGGAA
TAAACGAATGAGGTTTCTGTGAAGCTGCACTGAGTAGTATGTTGCAGTCTTTTGGAAATACGAGTCTTTT
AATAACTGGCAAACCGAGGAACTCTTGGTATTCTTGCCACGACTCATCTCCATGCAGTTGGACGATATCA
ATGCCGTAATCATTGACCAGAGCCAAAACATCCTCCTTAGGTTGATTACGAAACACGCCAACCAAGTATT
TCGGAGTGCCTGAACTATTTTTATATGCTTTTACAAGACTTGAAATTTTCCTTGCAATAACCGGGTCAAT
TGTTCTCTTTCTATTGGGCACACATATAATACCCAGCAAGTCAGCATCGGAATCTAGAGCACATTCTGCG
GCCTCTGTGCTCTGCAAGCCGCAAACTTTCACCAATGGACCAGAACTACCTGTGAAATTAATAACAGACA
TACTCCAAGCTGCCTTTGTGTGCTTAATCACGTATACTCACGTGCTCAATAGTCACCAATGCCCTCCCTC
TTGGCCCTCTCCTTTTCTTTTTTCGACCGAATTTCTTGAAGACGAAAGGGCCTCGTGATACGCCTATTTT
TATAGGTTAATGTCATGATAATAATGGTTTCTTAGACGTCAGGTGGCACTTTTCGGGGAAATGTGCGCGG
AACCCCTATTTGTTTATTTTTCTAAATACATTCAAATATGTATCCGCTCATGAGACAATAACCCTGATAA
ATGCTTCAATAATATTGAAAAAGGAAGAGTATGAGTATTCAACATTTCCGTGTCGCCCTTATTCCCTTTT
TTGCGGCATTTTGCCTTCCTGTTTTTGCTCACCCAGAAACGCTGGTGAAAGTAAAAGATGCTGAAGATCA
GTTGGGTGCACGAGTGGGTTACATCGAACTGGATCTCAACAGCGGTAAGATCCTTGAGAGTTTTCGCCCC
GAAGAACGTTTTCCAATGATGAGCACTTTTAAAGTTCTGCTATGTGGCGCGGTATTATCCCGTGTTGACG
CCGGGCAAGAGCAACTCGGTCGCCGCATACACTATTCTCAGAATGACTTGGTTGAGTACTCACCAGTCAC
AGAAAAGCATCTTACGGATGGCATGACAGTAAGAGAATTATGCAGTGCTGCCATAACCATGAGTGATAAC
ACTGCGGCCAACTTACTTCTGACAACGATCGGAGGACCGAAGGAGCTAACCGCTTTTTTGCACAACATGG
GGGATCATGTAACTCGCCTTGATCGTTGGGAACCGGAGCTGAATGAAGCCATACCAAACGACGAGCGTGA
CACCACGATGCCTGTAGCAATGGCAACAACGTTGCGCAAACTATTAACTGGCGAACTACTTACTCTAGCT
TCCCGGCAACAATTAATAGACTGGATGGAGGCGGATAAAGTTGCAGGACCACTTCTGCGCTCGGCCCTTC
CGGCTGGCTGGTTTATTGCTGATAAATCTGGAGCCGGTGAGCGTGGGTCTCGCGGTATCATTGCAGCACT
GGGGCCAGATGGTAAGCCCTCCCGTATCGTAGTTATCTACACGACGGGGAGTCAGGCAACTATGGATGAA
CGAAATAGACAGATCGCTGAGATAGGTGCCTCACTGATTAAGCATTGGTAACTGTCAGACCAAGTTTACT
CATATATACTTTAGATTGATTTAAAACTTCATTTTTAATTTAAAAGGATCTAGGTGAAGATCCTTTTTGA
TAATCTCATGACCAAAATCCCTTAACGTGAGTTTTCGTTCCACTGAGCGTCAGACCCCGTAGAAAAGATC
AAAGGATCTTCTTGAGATCCTTTTTTTCTGCGCGTAATCTGCTGCTTGCAAACAAAAAAACCACCGCTAC
CAGCGGTGGTTTGTTTGCCGGATCAAGAGCTACCAACTCTTTTTCCGAAGGTAACTGGCTTCAGCAGAGC
GCAGATACCAAATACTGTTCTTCTAGTGTAGCCGTAGTTAGGCCACCACTTCAAGAACTCTGTAGCACCG
CCTACATACCTCGCTCTGCTAATCCTGTTACCAGTGGCTGCTGCCAGTGGCGATAAGTCGTGTCTTACCG
GGTTGGACTCAAGACGATAGTTACCGGATAAGGCGCAGCGGTCGGGCTGAACGGGGGGTTCGTGCACACA
GCCCAGCTTGGAGCGAACGACCTACACCGAACTGAGATACCTACAGCGTGAGCTATGAGAAAGCGCCACG
CTTCCCGAAGGGAGAAAGGCGGACAGGTATCCGGTAAGCGGCAGGGTCGGAACAGGAGAGCGCACGAGGG
AGCTTCCAGGGGGAAACGCCTGGTATCTTTATAGTCCTGTCGGGTTTCGCCACCTCTGACTTGAGCGTCG
ATTTTTGTGATGCTCGTCAGGGGGGCGGAGCCTATGGAAAAACGCCAGCAACGCGGCCTTTTTACGGTTC
CTGGCCTTTTGCTGGCCTTTTGCTCACATGTTCTTTCCTGCGTTATCCCCTGATTCTGTGGATAACCGTA
TTACCGCCTTTGAGTGAGCTGATACCGCTCGCCGCAGCCGAACGACCGAGCGCAGCGAGTCAGTGAGCGA
GGAAGCGGAAGAGCGCCCAATACGCAAACCGCCTCTCCCCGCGCGTTGGCCGATTCATTAATGCAGCTGG
CACGACAGGTTTCCCGACTGGAAAGCGGGCAGTGAGCGCAACGCAATTAATGTGAGTTAGCTCACTCATT
AGGCACCCCAGGCTTTACACTTTATGCTTCCGGCTCGTATGTTGTGTGGAATTGTGAGCGGATAACAATT
TCACACAGGAAACAGCTATGACATGATTACGAATTCGAGCTCGGTACCCGGGGATCCCCCGGGCTGCAGG
AATTCGATATCGTCCATTCCGACAGCATCGCCAGTCACTATGGCGTGCTGCTAGCGCTATATGCGTTGAT
GCAATTTCTATGCGCACCCGTTCTCGGAGCACTGTCCGACCGCTTTGGCCGCCGCCCAGTCCTGCTCGCT
TCGCTACTTGGAGCCACTATCGACTACGCGATCATGGCGACCACACCCGTCCTGTGGATCGATAATTCTC
CATAATAGTTCTGTTATTTATAATCTCCAGCACTAATAAATGCTATACGTATATTTGTACACAATATAAT
TTCAGAATTTATATTGCTACCATGACTGTCTGAGAATTGGGGGAATAACTTGATAATTGTTGGGATTCCA
TTGTTCGTAAACGCAATAATATTAGGTATATAGAAGATACTAAATGTTCTCTCCGAGGATATAGGAATGC
TCACAATGGAATCGATATATTTCTACATAATAGTATTGAGATTATTCCTCTTTTAGTTTTATATAATTCA
TTATCCTATTACATTATCAATCCTTGCATTTCAGCTTCCATTAGACTTAATGACTGTTTCTCAATTTTTA
TGTCATCTTCCTGGACCTCATGTGATACTATACCAGTAGCATGAATACTACTGAATCGATGATACTTTAG
AGTTTCATTGCAACAGTTTCAACACAGCCTGGCATGAACAGTGGTAAAAGTATTTCGTCCACTATTTTCG
GCTACTATAAATAAATGTTTTTTTCGCATGCATGT
Features (pLannotate 1.2.2; 18 found; start..end, strand, type, name):
      9..112     +  ncRNA          U6: Accession: RF00026 - U6 spliceosomal RNA
    426..620     -  CDS            YL108_YEAST (fragment): Experimental evidence at protein level: Swiss-Prot protein existence level 1. From Saccharomyces cerevisiae (strain ATCC 204508 / S288c) (Baker's yeast).
    620..644     +  misc_feature   MCS (fragment): pBluescript multiple cloning site
    660..814     +  CDS            lacZα (fragment): LacZα fragment of β-galactosidase; lacZ fragment
    820..871     -  misc_feature   bom (fragment): basis of mobility region from pBR322
   1192..1484    -  misc_feature   CEN4: S. cerevisiae CEN4 centromere
   1777..2451    -  CDS            TRP1: phosphoribosylanthranilate isomerase, required for tryptophan biosynthesis; S. cerevisiae TRP1; yeast auxotrophic marker
   2452..2553    -  promoter       TRP1 promoter: S. cerevisiae TRP1
   2656..2760    +  promoter       AmpR promoter: bla
   2761..3621    +  CDS            AmpR: β-lactamase; bla; confers resistance to ampicillin, carbenicillin, and related antibiotics
   3792..4380    +  rep_origin     ori: high-copy-number ColE1/pMB1/pBR322/pUC origin of replication
   4563..4655    +  CDS            lacI (fragment): lac repressor; lacI; The lac repressor binds to the lac operator to inhibit transcription in E. coli. This inhibition can be relieved by adding lactose or isopropyl-β-D-thiogalactopyranoside (IPTG).
   4668..4689    +  protein_bind   CAP binding site: CAP binding activates transcription in the presence of cAMP. E. coli catabolite activator protein
   4704..4734    +  promoter       lac promoter: promoter for the E. coli lac operon
   4742..4758    +  protein_bind   lac operator: The lac repressor binds to the lac operator to inhibit transcription in E. coli. This inhibition can be relieved by adding lactose or isopropyl-β-D-thiogalactopyranoside (IPTG). lac repressor encoded by lacI
   4791..4817    +  misc_feature   MCS (fragment): pUC18/19 multiple cloning site
   4836..5030    +  CDS            TcR (fragment): tetracycline efflux protein; tet; confers resistance to tetracycline
   5121..5441    +  CDS            YE11_YEAST: Experimental evidence at transcript level: Swiss-Prot protein existence level 2. From Saccharomyces cerevisiae (strain ATCC 204508 / S288c) (Baker's yeast).
