[The description below was written by a language model from this plasmid's Addgene catalogue record and pLannotate feature annotations shown in this document.]
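Description:
pJPS2956 is a yeast–E. coli shuttle plasmid built on the pSE358 backbone that carries a mutant allele of SNR6, the Saccharomyces cerevisiae gene for the U6 spliceosomal snRNA. In bacteria it is propagated through a ColE1/pUC-type origin and selected with ampicillin via the β-lactamase gene and its promoter. In yeast it is maintained by selection for the TRP1 auxotrophic marker, expressed from its own promoter, and it carries a CEN4 centromere, which typically keeps a plasmid at low, stable copy number. No yeast replication origin is annotated separately in the feature table. The remaining annotations (lacZα and lacI fragments, lac promoter and operator, CAP site, partial multiple cloning sites, a bom fragment and a tetracycline-resistance fragment) are remnants of the cloning-vector lineage and have no evident role in the payload.

The insert is a yeast genomic segment containing SNR6 under its native promoter. The U6 ncRNA is annotated at the start of the sequence record, and the short matches to yeast open reading frames on either side appear to be flanking genomic sequence rather than intended expression units. The allele, designated U6Δ10, has a ten-nucleotide internal deletion removing positions 98–107 near the 3′ end of the snRNA. It was made by site-directed mutagenesis of the parental plasmid pSX6, which served as the template for a set of internal U6 deletions. The associated study concerns termination of pre-mRNA splicing and the action of the ATPase and RNA unwindase Prp43p on U6. The plasmid therefore serves to express this truncated U6 variant in yeast to examine how that region of U6 contributes to the process.
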