Addgene plasmid #135590: pJPS2956
Purpose: SNR6 has GAUUUAUUUC at position 98–107 deleted
Depositing lab: Jonathan Staley. Depositing organization: University of Chicago. Publication: Termination of pre-mRNA splicing requires that the ATPase and RNA unwindase Prp43p acts on the catalytic snRNA U6. Toroney R, Nielsen KH, Staley JP. Genes Dev. 2019 Sep 26. pii: gad.328294.119. doi: 10.1101/gad.328294.119. PubMed 31558568.
Backbone
  Vector backbone: pSE358
  Vector type: Yeast Expression
  Selectable markers: TRP1
Growth in bacteria
  Bacterial resistance: Ampicillin, 100 μg/mL
  Growth temperature: 37°C
  Growth strain: DH5alpha
  Copy number: Low Copy
Gene/Insert
  Gene/Insert name: snR6
  Species: S. cerevisiae (budding yeast)
  Mutation: U6Δ10 has GAUUUAUUUC at position 98–107 deleted
  Entrez Gene: snR6 (a.k.a. snR6)
  Promoter: Native
  Cloning method: Unknown
  Sequencing primers: 5′ M13 fwd
Resource information
  A portion of this plasmid was derived from a plasmid made by: This plasmid is based on pSX6 that is deposited in Addgene. pSX6 was used as the parental plasmid for site directed mutagenesis to introduce internal deletions with U6
Terms and licenses: Academic/Nonprofit Terms; Industry Terms: Not Available to Industry
How to cite: pJPS2956 was a gift from Jonathan Staley (Addgene plasmid # 135590 ; http://n2t.net/addgene:135590 ; RRID:Addgene_135590)
